Addgene plasmid #218852: elavl3:hGCGR-TEVcs-QF;he1.1:CFP
Purpose: D. rerio elavl3 promoter driving expression of human glucagon receptor, TEV protease recognition site, QF fusion protein for use in trans-Tango
Depositing lab: Marnie Halpern. Depositing organization: Dartmouth College and Medical School. Publication: Transsynaptic labeling and transcriptional control of zebrafish neural circuits. Coomer CE, Naumova D, Talay M, Zolyomi B, Snell NJ, Sorkac A, Chanchu JM, Cheng J, Roman I, Li J, Robson D, McLean DL, Barnea G, Halpern ME. Nat Neurosci. 2025 Jan;28(1):189-200. doi: 10.1038/s41593-024-01815-z. Epub 2024 Dec 19. PubMed 39702668.
Backbone
  Vector backbone: Tol2 pDest
  Vector type: Bacterial Expression
Growth in bacteria
  Bacterial resistance: Ampicillin, 100 μg/mL
  Growth temperature: 37°C
  Growth strain: DH5alpha
  Copy number: Low Copy
Gene/Insert
  Gene/Insert name: hGCGR (alt name: human glucagon receptor)
  Species: H. sapiens (human)
  Entrez Gene: GCGR (a.k.a. GGR, GL-R, MVAH)
  Tag / fusion protein: QF fusion protein (C terminal on insert)
Terms and licenses: Academic/Nonprofit Terms; Industry Terms: Not Available to Industry
Depositor comments: Please visit https://pubmed.ncbi.nlm.nih.gov/37066422/ for bioRxiv preprint.
How to cite: elavl3:hGCGR-TEVcs-QF;he1.1:CFP was a gift from Marnie Halpern (Addgene plasmid # 218852 ; http://n2t.net/addgene:218852 ; RRID:Addgene_218852)
