[The description below was written by a language model from this plasmid's Addgene catalogue record and pLannotate feature annotations shown in this document.]
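Description:
elavl3:hGCGR-TEVcs-QF;he1.1:CFP is a roughly 18 kb Gateway-assembled Tol2 destination ("Tol2 pDest") plasmid intended for zebrafish transgenesis. The catalogue lists it as a bacterial expression vector, which reflects only its propagation in E. coli. It replicates from a ColE1/pUC-type origin and is selected with ampicillin through the bla gene and its promoter. The repository lists it as low copy even though the origin is annotated as a high-copy type. The Tol2 transposon arms implied by the backbone name are not picked up in the automated feature table. The elavl3 and he1.1 promoters are not annotated either. The long unannotated stretch between the attB1 and attB2 sites, directly upstream of the receptor coding sequence, is consistent with the elavl3 regulatory region. The short "ADH1 promoter" hit within that stretch is probably a spurious match.

The main payload is a fusion protein driven by the zebrafish elavl3 promoter, which is widely used for pan-neuronal expression. It consists of the human glucagon receptor (GCGR), a TEV protease cleavage site, and at the C terminus the Neurospora crassa transcriptional activator QF (qa-1f). An SV40 polyadenylation signal is annotated just downstream, though on the opposite strand. This is the receptor component of the trans-Tango transsynaptic labeling system. In that system, a glucagon ligand presented by presynaptic neurons activates the receptor on postsynaptic partners. Receptor activation recruits TEV protease, which cleaves off QF so that it can enter the nucleus and drive QUAS-controlled reporters or effectors. A second cassette, he1.1:CFP, encodes ECFP followed by polyadenylation sequences. It acts as a transgenesis marker, the he1.1 promoter being commonly used for hatching-gland expression that allows carrier embryos to be identified early. The plasmid is used to make transgenic zebrafish lines for mapping and genetically manipulating synaptically connected neurons.
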