Features (pLannotate 1.2.2; 15 found; start..end, strand, type, name):
    714..738     +  protein_bind   attB1: mutant version of attB; recombination site for the Gateway® BP reaction BP Clonase™
   3727..3746    +  promoter       ADH1 promoter (fragment): S. cerevisiae ADH1; promoter for alcohol dehydrogenase 1
   9445..9469    -  protein_bind   attB2: mutant version of attB; recombination site for the Gateway® BP reaction BP Clonase™
   9481..10911   +  CDS            GCGR: GLR_HUMAN - Experimental evidence at protein level: Swiss-Prot protein existence level 1. G-protein coupled receptor for glucagon that plays a central role in the regulation of blood glucose levels and glucose homeostasis. Regulates the rate of hepatic glucose production by promoting glycogen hydrolysis and gluconeogenesis. Plays an important role in mediating the responses to fasting. Ligand binding causes a conformation change that triggers signaling via guanine nucleotide-binding proteins (G proteins) and modulates the activity of down-stream effectors, such as adenylate cyclase. Promotes a
  10939..13383   +  CDS            qa-1f: QA1F_NEUCR - Protein predicted: Swiss-Prot protein existence level 4. Transcription activation of genes for enzymes and proteins of quinate metabolism by binding to a 16 base-pair sequence (consensus 5'- GGRTAARYRYTTAYCC-3') in front of each Qa genes. From Neurospora crassa (strain ATCC 24698 / 74-OR23-1A / CBS 708.71 / DSM 1257 / FGSC 987).
  13426..13560   -  polyA_signal   SV40 poly(A) signal: SV40 polyadenylation signal
  13583..13666   -  CDS            large T antigen (fragment): large T antigen from SV40 (simian virus 40)
  14153..14180   +  misc_feature   MCS (fragment): multiple cloning site
  14189..14908   +  CDS            ECFP: enhanced CFP mammalian codon-optimized
  14925..15008   +  CDS            large T antigen (fragment): large T antigen from SV40 (simian virus 40)
  15050..15240   +  polyA_signal   hGH poly(A) signal (fragment): human growth hormone polyadenylation signal
  15277..15388   +  polyA_signal   bGH poly(A) signal: bovine growth hormone polyadenylation signal
  16227..16815   -  rep_origin     ori: high-copy-number ColE1/pMB1/pBR322/pUC origin of replication
  16986..17846   -  CDS            AmpR: β-lactamase; bla; confers resistance to ampicillin, carbenicillin, and related antibiotics
  17847..17951   -  promoter       AmpR promoter: bla
>Addgene plasmid #218852 | elavl3:hGCGR-TEVcs-QF;he1.1:CFP | addgene full sequence | sequence record 448178 | Addgene NGS Result
GGTATCTGTCCAGGAGTTCTTGACAGAGGTGTAAAAAGTACTCAAAAATTTTACTCAAGTGAAAGTACAA
GTACTTAGGGAAAATTTTACTCAATTAAAAGTAAAAGTATCTGGCTAGAATCTTACTTGAGTAAAAGTAA
AAAAGTACTCCATTAAAATTGTACTTGAGTATTAAGGAAGTAAAAGTAAAAGCAAGAAAGAAAACTAGAG
ATTCTTGTTTAAGCTTTTAATCTCAAAAAACATTAAATGAAATGCATACAAGGTTTTATCCTGCTTTAGA
ACTGTTTGTATTTAATTATCAAACTATAAGACAGACAATCTAATGCCAGTACACGCTACTCAAAGTTGTA
AAACCTCAGATTTAACTTCAGTAGAAGCTGATTCTCAAAATTGTTAGTGTCAAGCCTAGCTCTTTTGGGG
CTGAAAAGCAATCCTGCAGTGCTGAAAAGCCTCTCACAGGCAGCCGATGCGGGAAGAGGTGTATTAGTCT
TGATAGAGAGGCTGCAAATAGCAGGAAACGTGAGCAGAGACTCCCTGGTGTCTGAAACACAGGCCAGATG
GGCCATTCGTACGCTTAATTTCGAATATCGATATCAAGGGCCCATCTCGAGTATCCGGACACCTAGGTAG
CATGCATGGCGCCTTGTCGACTAGCTAGCATCCCGGGAAGAATTCCTCGACGGATCCACCGGTGTGGAAT
TCTGCAGATATCAACAAGTTTGTACAAAAAAGCAGGCTCTATTCCTAAAGACCTTGGGTGACCAAAATCT
TATTTTAATAAATAAAACTGTTTATTAAAACTTTTTTGTTTCAAAGAACCATATGTATAGTGAAATTTAT
AAAAATATCAATTTTTAAAAAGCTGGTGTACTCATTTATGTTATGAACTCTAAAACCATATACTGACTGC
AAGTGATGATGTATAGAGTGATGTTTACGAGTAAACATATTTAGTTGTATACATCCTACTGAGCACATTT
TGATGTATGAAATAACATTACAAGCTTTATCCAAATTAAGCCATTTTAAAACACTGCCAATTGAAAATAC
AAATCCTGGAAAAAATCGTCTTTAGCGCAGTCATTTGAGCCATCCTAATCCGTTACCTCAGACCATAATA
AGAAGGGATAACACTAGCTGTAGCAATGGAACACATCTGTTTCACACAATCATATCTCCTGCGCCGGTGC
TAAGCAGATTCAGCGTGATCATAACATGCTTTCCACTCATAAATGTAAATTTACAATTTGCACATGTAAA
ACAGACACTTTTGAGATATTGGATAAAAAAACAAGAGTATATTGCTTAGTTTCATCCACCAGTCATCCCC
ACAGCGTTTGGAAGGCCATAAAAAGTGTCTAAAATCAATGATCATTGAAAGAGCACAAGAGAGACTCTTA
CGCTGTAATGCCACTGGGGACAAAAGTGACAGTCTCTTAATGGGCTCTTCTGGAGGGGCTCCTGAACATT
AAAAATTATCAGCGAAATTACCGAAAGAGCTTCAAGCAACTGGCATGCTTGATCCTCTGCGTCGGGGCGG
TGAATAGGTGCTTCAGATGCCCTCTTACCCACGGGCTGGATTCAGCTGCCCCGCTACCAGCGGAGACCCC
CTAATGAGCCTCTGCAATTAAGTTTATTCATGTTAAGTGTGAACGGGGTGCGTGCGGAACTGTGGGCAGC
TAACAGACCTGGGTTCTTTGTGCCACAAGTGCTGCCTTTATTCGGCTCACAAAGCAGAAAACAACACCCG
CACCTATAATGGCGCCCTCGGCTGGGTCTAAGAAACGTGGCGAGTTGACAGAGCAGAGTGGGCGGGGTTA
AGACAGACTGACAGCGGGACCCATCTCCATCCTCTTATTAACGCTTAACGAGTGCCTTCCTCATGCAATA
TTCATCGCCACTAATATCATCCAAGCTCTGAGCTGAGCTGGCCACTTATGTAAGGCAATTATGTAAAATA
TCAGACAGGGCCCACACTCAGAATCTGACTGGGGTAGAGACGCGGGACGAGAACCGAGAGCAAGAACTGA
AAGTGAAAGTGACCACTAAAGGGAGGAGAGGACAGAGGGGCAGGATGTGTCAAGATTACCAGAGAACACT
TGGCCAGAAATGCGCAACCATTGGAGCTCTCCGGATTACCCAAAGGTTAACGAGTTTGAACGCCTCTGCC
CACTCGCCCATCTCTGATGGTTTCCCAAGAACTCCTCAAGCAAAATATATATAATTGTGTGTATTATGCA
CAGACACGAGAAAATGCTGTTTTTCTGATCTGCATTACAGCACATTTGCCCGCCAACGACAATACCACCC
ACTCGGTACCTCGCTGACTCCTGATGCCTGATACCTGCGCGGTGACTGTCTACAATCTGCATAATCAAGA
GAAGTTGTGTTGAAGACGAGCGCCACACAACCGTTTCCACAAGGTCACCCAAGGCCGGTGCAGATGTAGG
TGAGGTCTCCATAAACAGACTGAAATAAACACATCCTCCGCTGGGAACAACAACCCCCTCACGCCTCATG
CATTTCCATAAGCCTACATGCATCTCTTCCAACTTATGGAGACTCGCACCTACCAACATCCGCACAACAA
AGATATACAGAGCGCGCTCCCTCAGGTCAAGGCCCTGTGGGGGTCTGTGCAGAAATAGGTCATTTGTCAC
ACATCAAGTCCTGGGGCAGGAGATGCATTATAGATGAGACCAAACAGCCTGTCTCGGTGAGCTCTACCCA
CTCCCTGAGACTAGAAATGGGGGAAGGGAGCTTGAGATAACAACCGCTGCAATCACTGTGTCGATGTTTA
ATATCAGCACCAACCGGGAACAATAAGGAGATGGGTGCATTCATGTTCACATCTTACCAGTCAAGTATCA
TCGAACCGGCTTGATAACCACACCTCGTGTAATAGCTGAGCAGATAGTTGTCATTTTAAAGCGTTGGCCT
TTGTCGATTATGTAATGCGCACATTCAACACATGGTAATATAGAAACGGTTATGTCGAGGTTGTTTTGTC
CAGAGATGACCTTCACACAGTTACAGCCGCTCTGCATCCACACAAATGGAGGACTTAATCGTGGACTGCA
TTCTTAGAAATGATCTACAAAGACAAATAATGTGAAATCAAGAAAGGACAAAATTTAAGTAAGGGGATGA
GGGAGAGAGAGAACGAGGGGCAAGGAGAAAGCATGGCTCCTGTCTTTTTCTGCACCCATCTGTTCGGAGT
GCAGGTGGAGCTCTATTCACTCAGCTCTGCATGTGTGTTTGGGGGGGGCAGGAAGAAAGGGAGGGCAAAA
GGAAGAGTGGAGAGATGGTGGGGGCTGGAGGGATGGGGGGTTCTCGGTGATCTCTCCTGAAGGGGATAAT
GGGAGAGCAGCGCTTTGCAATGGCTGCCATGTAGTACCCTCCCTGCACAATTAGCCAATCAGCAGCAAGC
TCTGCCAGCCAGAAGGACACATAAAAGAAGAACATTGCAGCAGAGGCACAGAAGGAGCCTGCGAGGAGCT
GGGAAATACACACACAACAGCAGAACCACAACACCCTCCCCTGGACACACCCTACTGGGGATCACTGCTT
TTCTTTTTTTCTGAACCATCGCCCACGCCACACGGAGAGAAATCTCTCTCTCATCATCATCCTGAAGAAA
ACCCCCTTATCCTCATTTTCACACTGCTGAGGAAAACCTACAATCGCACGGGCTGAGATTTCCTGGCGAA
GACTGTCCTTTTTCCTTTTTCTTTTTTTTTCTTTTCCTTTGGAAACTGACATTTGCATTTCTCCATTCCA
AGCCACGGCGTAATAATATCTGCAATCCAGCCTGAAGACCTGCAAATCGAAGGACCTAGATCACTATCAT
CTTTGTACGTCAAGGATCCTGGTTACTGTACGTATAACCTTTCTTTCTTTTGCTCTGACCAATATGAAAC
ACTAAAATCGATTCGAGCAGCCTCTCAGCATCAATTACAGTGCGTGAAAAACATTCAAATAGAGGCAGCA
AATATTACATGTGAAAATACAGGCTGGCTAAATCCAAGCTAATTTAGAAATGTGGTCAAAACGCATACTG
GCACGTCTAATCGCGGATTCAGTAAACAAGATTAACGATTAGCCCAGTGTATAAGTCATATGATACCGGC
ATGCGCGAGAGCATCGCTACACCCGAGCTGGCTTCATTTTCGGAGGAAAATCAAAACATTGCTTTCTCCT
GCCGTGCGAACCATTCGTCATAAACCGTAATACGCAACATACATTTATTACTACATCCGTTAATTAGCGA
TAATTAGCCGTTATTAACAAAGAGCGCTGAGGAATTCCTCTCAAATAGCGGAGGTGCGGCGGAGGCAGAG
GGGCGTAAAAGGGCACATGCGTGCCTGGCTCAAAAAAGGATGCTCCAGACTGAAACTCAGAGACAAAACA
CGATGCCTCGGAGGCTGAGAGCCCATCGAGAGGAAAGGCAAAGAAAAGGGTCGAGTCACTCAGAGGGGGA
GGGGAGATATTGTGCATCCATTGGTTTGAATTGAAGCAGGCAGAATAAAAATCCTTGCGATTATGCTTCG
TGAGAGATCGCGAGAGAGGAAAAGGCTAAATGCCACGTATGCAAATGGATAAATGTCATCTATTTCTTCG
CGAGTAGACATTTTGTGGACAACGAGAGTGTAAATAAGCGATATGAGGGGAATACAAAGGCCTTGAGGGA
AAGCGTTTTGGGCGTGTCTTGTCGAAAAGAAGACAGCGATGGCACGCGCTCAGAACCACCATCTTCACGT
AGATAATCCGCGTGAAAACAATAACAAAACTGCTCATTTTAACACGAGCAGGTGTTTGAAACCACCCAAA
AAAGATTGTCTAAAATATTAAGATTAATTAATGACGTTTAAATGTCCAGGCCTGATATAAATGAAGCGTG
TAGTAAGAGTAATCGCCTTTGTTTCTTTTCAGAGATACGTTTTCAGAGATTCAGGGAATTATATCTTCAA
TAAAATAATGTTTGATTTCATTATTTTAAAGCTTTTTAAGAAGTAAAAATACACATTATTCATTTACATT
TTATTTTATTTAAAGGCCTATGGTCTTGAAAATAATAAGTGGAATATATAGGCTATATATTCGTCTAAGG
ACAGCCGGTGTTATTTTATAGTGACCTCAGACAAAAGCCGAGACAAAACGAGGCGCTTGCCTTTCATTTT
AATCCTTAATAGACGGTGTGATGAATGAATGAATGAATGAATAAATGAATGAATGACGGGCCCTTCGGCA
TGTTGTTCCGCAGTCCTCCGTGAGCACGAGTCTCTACCGCAGTGCCAAGCACATAAAACCGTTGAGTCAG
ATAACCTTCTCCAGGCGCGTATACACAATTCAAGGACAAGCACATCACAACTATACACAACACAACACAA
CCGCCTAAACGCACGAGCTCATCAATCGCAATTTAAAGGCATGTCAGTCAAAGAAAAAGGCGGCGTTATT
TAAAACCAATGTTCAACAATATTTGTATGCTGACTAGCCCGGGCGCGCACGCTATAAGATCACAAGGCCT
TGTTTTTTCCCTTTATTCAAAATATCATTAATTATTACAGGTCATAAAACAAAACAATGCGAATTACAAT
GATTTAAAGACTATTGATTTAACAATAATCAGTTAATTATAGAATAATATTATAATATTTTACATACAAA
TGAAAGATGACATTATTTGATGACATTGTAATTAAAATATATGCAATATATTTTTACGTTTTTATTAATT
AGGCTATTACTATTATTATAATTATCATTATTTTTATTATTATTATTATTATTAAATAGTCTTGCGAAAT
AAGAGTGAAGGCAGTTGCAATGTTCATTGTTCCCGGAGAGTCCCGCAGCCTCTGGCCTCAACACAAAGCG
CTACTGTTTACATTAATATTCATAGTGCTGCCATGGTCTCTGTAGAGGAGGAACGGGTGGCTCTTTTGTT
CGCTAGTGTCAATACGTTTATTCAGCAAAAAGCAGCTCGGATTTGTGAATGCCCAACAAGCACACGCGCA
CTCCAATCAAAGGACGAGAGGATAACGATTTTAAACGATTCGCAAACGTGTTTATTTGTAAAGACGACAT
CAAGAGCTTAATGTCCACTTGAAAAGAAATAAATATGCCCGCGGCGCCAAGGATATTTTGAATGTAGTCG
TTCATGGTGAGCCACTCCCGAATTCAGCACTCTGGAGAGCGACCAAAGAGGAATAGCGGAATAGCAACTA
CTTGAGCCATTTCTCTCCGTTTGATGGCGTTCATGATTAAAAATATAATCACGTGATTTTTTATACATAT
ATAAATATATACATAAAGTAACGCTTTCCTTTTGAGAATACATAAATATTTATTCGCGTGATAAATCAAT
GATCTTATATTTATTTGCACGACCGAAATTAGCCAAATTCACCAATTAAAAAAAAAATAAGCCAACAAAA
AAGAAGGGTTTATCCGTTCAATTTTGACTTGTGTCCTGTTGTTTTACAGCTGCCACTGTGATCCCTTAAG
CTGCAGTGAGAGTGTGGCTAATGCCTTTTGTTTAAGATAATCCTGTAATCTGTTACCGAAACGGCCTATT
GACAAGCCGGCATTCACATTTCAGTCAGGAGGCCCGTCCAGACATGTACATTTATGAATTACGAATGATA
AAATTAAGATCTGCATTAGGCGTCAGAAATGTCACGAACACCCATTCATTTCCCACAGCCAATAATGGAT
CATGCTGGGAAGCGCTATCCTCGCAGTCTCAAAATTAATGTTGACATGTTGCGTAGAGCTACAGATTAGA
TCAGCCATATGCTTTATGTGTTTACCTCAGCGGATCTTCAGCAAGATGTGTTTATTTTAAGAAAATGGCT
TCCTCGCTGCCTGCACAGGGGCATTAAGGAAGTGACGTGAGCGTCCTCACAGTCAAATTACTTTATCTCA
TGCTGCTTTCAGGCCTCTGCTTATTTTATTATTATTATTTTAAATTAGGGGGAATCACGGTGGCGTTGTG
GGTAGGGTAGCGCGATCACCTTACAGCAAGAAGGTCGCTGGTTCGAGCTCTGGCTGGGTCAGTTGGCATT
TCTGTGTGGAGTTTAAATTGAATTGAAATTGAATAAACTAAATTGGCCCTAGTGTATGTGTGTGAATGTA
AGTGTGCATGGGTGTTTCCCAGTGTTGGGTTTGACTGGAAGAGCATCCGCTTCGTAAAACATATGCTGGA
TAAGTTGGCGGTTCATTTCACTGTGGTGACCGCTGATTAATAAAGGGACTAAGCTGAAAATGAAATGAAT
TAATACATTTTAAATGAGCTTTTGCTGACATGTTTATGATTACAAATAGTGAAATTGTATGTTAATTTAC
GATAAGTGCATTGTTCTAAATTCATTTTTATGTAGCAGCTGGTTTTTCTTCCATTTGTGTCATTCAACAG
AACATTTTTCTAAAAAAGTGAACTTAAATTTTCTCCTCCCTCTGACAAGGCTTGATGGTAATTTCAGCCG
ACTCTAATTACAGACTCACTAAAAGGAATCGGTGCAGTCATTTATCTTTATCAGCGCGCTGGTGGGAAGG
TAATAGGTTTTGCTTATGAGTTGTTTGCGTGCGAGTCTGGGTCCTTGTGTAGGCGATGCTGATGCACTGC
ATTAAATATTGAGGGAGAAGTCGCTCAAAAATAGCAAAGTACAGGCTGGGGCAGGAACGTCAAAGCCCGC
TCAGTGGCCACGTTTCTTGTTTCGTAAGTCCTATTTTTAATAGCGATAATTCAGGCTCAGTAGAAGGAAC
TCCAGCACTATAAGCAGTCTCTCGCCTGTCTCGGCGAGTTATGTATTTTGGGATGAAGTGCTCTTCCACC
TCTACCTCTGCTGTGCTGGCGCCAGTATCTGGGCTGTAAGATAGTGTACGTGTCAGTCTGTGTGGCCGAA
GAGCCTGTGTGTTGTGTAACTCACTACATTCGTCGCTGTGGATGGCTGACTTGCCATGGGGAGGTTTACT
TCAGTTCACGAATCACATTCGCCACGATCTTGTCACTTTGTGTCAAGACTCGCTCTCTGTGTGTCAACAG
CTCTGCTGTTTGAGGTTGAAATTCTGAACTTGAGATATATCCCAGGATATATTAGGGCTACTGCCAACGG
AAAAAGCAAATGGTGCCATGGCCATTTGATTGATCAAACAAACACCCTTTTGCTTGGGTGACAGTGAAAT
GTCAGATCCATGTTTGTACTGCTTTAATAACTTGCCTCTCTGAGCTTTCTCCTTGTCAGTGTCAATTTGC
CTGAGATATAAATTCCGGTTGCCCCGAAAGCTTATTTTATTAAAAAAAAGCTAACATGCACTCATACAAC
GTGCGCACATACATGTGAGGCTTGCTAAAAGTCAAGAAGCAAGCCAATAGCAAGAGTCGTCAGACTGCTG
TTACCTGGGCAACCTGGTTAGAGGTAAGGCTCAAGGCAAGAATAAATCATTCCACTGAAGAGACACAGCG
TTACAGCGAGATGAGAGCAAGAGGCGATAGTGAAGGGAGAACAAAAGAACAGCCTACCCACACTAGTGCA
GATCTACCTGTTTGAGCTACTGATTGTTCAGTTTGATTAGATATCAGACAATTCTGCTATCTCCAATTGC
ATTGCTGCATGAATTCCTAGAAATCATTTTAATCACCAAAAACTAGTAGGGACACTTGTGGCGTATATGA
TTCTGCCTGTTGATTGTGGGGATCCAACAGAAAGATCATGAATGCATTGTTAATTAAGTCGGTGAGACAC
CCTGTTCCACCCTAGGGGCCGTTCTGGGGAAAGAGTGCTTTCAGTCAGCTAAAGATGACTAATATGTGAA
CATATATTACTACACATGCCAATTTGTACATTCTGGATAGTTACCAGCCCTGGGAAAACATCGAAAAAAA
TAAATCAACATAGATAAAATTGGCAAATCCCTTCTGGTACGATGCAGAGTGCTTGCTCTGAGAACTTGTG
CATTGTGACAGAAAGCGACCGTTAAAAACTGAAAGTAGCATCTACAACCTGCATACATCTGTTCTTTGAA
AATCCCCTGTAGGCCAAATTAAGCATCACGCTGTGCTCCACAGCAACACGGATGAACCGAAAACCCAGAC
ACAAACGCACACACTTTTCACATAAACAAGGTTTAGTTATGCTAGCTATGCTTTTTCGTCCTCCCTTTGT
CATCAGCGGCGAGTGACGTAACACAGTTTGACCCTGGACAGCGTAAAGGGGGGGTTGGGAATGAGTGAAA
GGACTGTGACATCTGCAGGGCCAGGGGCTGATGGAGAGAGCTGAAGTGAGGGAGGTCAGAGGAGGAGGAA
GGGTGGGATATTGTCCTCCTCAGGCCCTATCCCTCTCAGACGCATTGATTTTTAACCTCTCAGCGAGAAT
GCCAAGCATTACACCCCTCAAATTATGGTTCCTCACCCAACCTGTTATATTTTCCACCTGCAGCACCCAG
CTTTCTTGTACAAAGTGGTCACTAGTCACCATGCCCCCCTGCCAGCCACAGCGACCCCTGCTGCTGTTGC
TGCTGCTGCTGGCCTGCCAGCCACAGGTCCCCTCCGCTCAGGTGATGGACTTCCTGTTTGAGAAGTGGAA
GCTCTACGGTGACCAGTGTCACCACAACCTGAGCCTGCTGCCCCCTCCCACGGAGCTGGTGTGCAACAGA
ACCTTCGACAAGTATTCCTGCTGGCCGGACACCCCCGCCAATACCACGGCCAACATCTCCTGCCCCTGGT
ACCTGCCTTGGCACCACAAAGTGCAACACCGCTTCGTGTTCAAGAGATGCGGGCCCGACGGTCAGTGGGT
GCGTGGACCCCGGGGGCAGCCTTGGCGTGATGCCTCCCAGTGCCAGATGGATGGCGAGGAGATTGAGGTC
CAGAAGGAGGTGGCCAAGATGTACAGCAGCTTCCAGGTGATGTACACAGTGGGCTACAGCCTGTCCCTGG
GGGCCCTGCTCCTCGCCTTGGCCATCCTGGGGGGCCTCAGCAAGCTGCACTGCACCCGCAATGCCATCCA
CGCGAATCTGTTTGCGTCCTTCGTGCTGAAAGCCAGCTCCGTGCTGGTCATTGATGGGCTGCTCAGGACC
CGCTACAGCCAGAAAATTGGCGACGACCTCAGTGTCAGCACCTGGCTCAGTGATGGAGCGGTGGCTGGCT
GCCGTGTGGCCGCGGTGTTCATGCAATATGGCATCGTGGCCAACTACTGCTGGCTGCTGGTGGAGGGCCT
GTACCTGCACAACCTGCTGGGCCTGGCCACCCTCCCCGAGAGGAGCTTCTTCAGCCTCTACCTGGGCATC
GGCTGGGGTGCCCCCATGCTGTTCGTCGTCCCCTGGGCAGTGGTCAAGTGTCTGTTCGAGAACGTCCAGT
GCTGGACCAGCAATGACAACATGGGCTTCTGGTGGATCTTGCGGTTCCCCGTCTTCCTGGCCATCCTGAT
CAACTTCTTCATCTTCGTCCGCATCGTTCAGCTGCTCGTGGCCAAGCTGCGGGCACGGCAGATGCACCAC
ACAGACTACAAGTTCCGGCTGGCCAAGTCCACGCTGACCCTCATCCCTCTGCTGGGCGTCCACGAAGTGG
TCTTTGCCTTCGTGACGGACGAGCACGCCCAGGGCACCCTGCGCTCCGCCAAGCTCTTCTTCGACCTCTT
CCTCAGCTCCTTCCAGGGCCTGCTGGTGGCTGTCCTCTACTGCTTCCTCAACAAGGAGGTGCAGTCGGAG
CTGCGGCGGCGTTGGCACCGCTGGCGCCTGGGCAAAGTGCTATGGGAGGAGCGGAACACCAGCAACCACA
GGGCCTCATCTTCGCCCGGCCACGGCCCTCCCAGCAAGGAGCTGCAGTTTGGGAGGGGTGGTGGCAGCCA
GGATTCATCTGCGGAGACCCCCTTGGCTGGTGGCCTCCCTAGATTGGCTGAGAGCCCCTTCGGATCCGAG
AACCTGTACTTCCAGAGCCCGCCTAAACGCAAGACACTCAATGCCGCTGCCGAAGCCAATGCCCACGCTG
ATGGCCATGCTGATGGCAATGCTGATGGTCATGTCGCTAACACTGCAGCAAGCAGCAACAACGCCCGTTT
TGCGGACTTGACCAACATTGACACACCCGGCCTCGGCCCTACCACGACGACGTTACTTGTCGAGCCCGCT
CGTTCGAAACGCCAGAGAGTCTCGAGGGCCTGTGATCAGTGTCGAGCTGCACGTGAAAAGTGTGATGGAA
TCCAGCCGGCTTGCTTCCCCTGTGTGTCGCAGGGCCGGTCGTGTACCTACCAGGCCAGTCCCAAGAAGCG
AGGAGTCCAGACGGGCTACATCCGCACTCTCGAACTGGCTCTGGCTTGGATGTTCGAGAACGTTGCCCGC
AGCGAGGACGCCCTCCACAATCTTTTGGTCCGTGATGCTGGCCAGGGCAGCGCTCTCCTGGTCGGCAAAG
ACTCGCCTGCTGCAGAACGCCTGCATGCAAGATGGGCGACGAGTCGAGTCAACAAAAGCATCACCCGTCT
TCTCTCAGGTCAGGCCGCACAAGATCCATCTGAAGACGGCCAATCCCCGTCCGAAGACATAAATGTCCAA
GATGCCGGGGCAAAGACATCCGACTTCCCTCATGCGCCTCACTTGACTTTCTCGGCGCCTAAGTCTAGTA
CAGCTGAGACACGCACTCTACCAGGCCCGGTCCGACCACCTATTTCGGCAAACACCCTGGAAAACAACCT
TCAGCCAGATGGTACCGGGATAGGGAAGCTACCACCCAATCATTGGCGCCTGCTGGATATCTACTTTTCC
TACACGCATTCTTGGCTCCCTATCCTCGAGAAGAAAGACATGTACCAAGCATTGTACCAGTACTCTGAAC
AAGGCTCGTTGCTTCCCTCTGCGAATGTCGAGTCTGGCGTTCATGCCGAGCTCTGGAGCGCGCTCGCCCT
GGCGTCCTTCCAGGCTGCTGCTACTGCTGCATCGAGTGCTACGGGTCCAGCTTCAGCTGCTCATGGCCAT
GACAATGCCATCAATCCTTCACCTGCAGACATATCTGACACAGCCCGAAAGCTCATACCTTTGGAAAGCG
GGCCGTTCCAGGTTCAGCACTGCAGAGCGTTGCTGCTTCTTTGTCTCGTAAGCCTTGGGCGGGATGATTG
GGAGTCTGCTTGGTTGCTGGTTGGCTTTGCGGTCCGCGTCCTACTTGTTGTTCGCACCCAGTTGCCTCCT
GATGATGACCGGCCACGACCAAGAATGCGTGCGCTGCTCGTCGCGTGCTTCATCGTGGATACCATTGTGT
CTATGAGACACAACGTGCCGGCCCATCTCAAGCCAGACGACATTGCGGATCTGCCGTTACCTGAAGACGG
TCAAGATCAATGGGAGCCGTGGACACCATGTGAGGGCTTAGGCGGTGAACACACCATGCTGCAAATGTTG
AGGAACCCGGCATACCCTTTAAGCACATTCAACCACCTATATGGCGTGACCAAGCTGGTTGCTTTGGAGC
TTCTGCCAAGAATACGAACATCTTCACAGAACGCTCCCTTGGAGTTCAGGTCGCGGTTGCAGCAGGTAAT
CGGCCACAATTCTCCCTTCAGCGTCTTTGTCCTTTCCCAGGATACAGCATCGGCTTTTGTGCCTACTGCA
TACCTTACCCGTACCGTTTATTTATGGGCAGCTGCCTTTTCTGAGCCTCTCAACGAACACTACTCGCATC
TTCTGATCGAAACTCTTGATCAGTATCAGAAGCGGTTTGGTACATATGCAATCCCACCTCTGATCCCTTC
TCTTCTAGACTCCCTTCTTGCTTTAAAGAAACAATCACATTCTTCAGAGCGGCATCGAAGGCACTTGGAA
GAGCTTTTCCCCGCCTACTCCTCCATTTGGCCTCGGGGAGGCCGACACAGCAATACTGGCCTCCAACCCA
TACGACAACTTGAGCTTCCGCCGACTGCGACTGCCACTGCAAGTATCATGCCCCATGTCATGGAACAGCC
CCTGTCAACGTCAATAAATCCGGTCAATGATCGGTTTAATGGAATACCGAATCCTACCCCCTACAATAGC
GATGCGGCCCTAGACGCAATTACTCAAACCAATGACTACGGATCAGTCAATACCCATGGCATTCTCAGTA
CATATCCACCACCTGCCACCCACTTGAACGAGGCCTCGGTGGCCCTTGCGCCTGGAGGTGCTCCTCCCAG
ACCACCCCCGCCATACGTTGATAGTACAACGAACCATCCTCCTTACCATAGTAACCTCGTCCCCATGGCC
AATTTCGGATATTCGACTGTAGACTATGATGCGATGGTGGATGATCTGGCATCGATCGAGTACACGGATG
CGGTTGACGTTGATCCGCAGTTCATGACGAACCTCGGGTTTGTCCCAGGGTGTAATTTTAGCGATATCAA
CACGTATGAGCAATAGGACGTCCCGCGGTGGAGCTCGAATTAATTCATCGATGATGATCCAGACATGATA
AGATACATTGATGAGTTTGGACAAACCACAACTAGAATGCAGTGAAAAAAATGCTTTATTTGTGAAATTT
GTGATGCTATTGCTTTATTTGTAACCATTATAAGCTGCAATAAACAAGTTAACAACAACAATTGCATTCA
TTTTATGTTTCAGGTTCAGGGGGAGGTGTGGGAGGTTTTTTAAAGCAAGTAAAACCTCTACAAATGTGGT
ATGGCTGATTATGATCCTCTAGATCAGATCTAATCTGATCATTCAGGCGCGCCTCAACCACTCCAGGCAT
AGCTAGAGCCACTGATGCATCTATAGAGCTGAAGTAAAGATAGGGTTGATGCAAATCGATTTAGAATTTT
CAATGTAGAAAAAACAAAATAAAAAGTCTATTCACTTGATGGATAGATTAGTCAAACAAACATAGAGTAG
GCACTTCCCTTGACTCTGTAAACTTTTGGATTTAACAGATTGTGCACTCCTTTTAGTTAAACACATTAGT
CCCTGAAAACTAAGACCCTAACCATAATCCCATTGTAGACCCACCTACTCGGGTGAATATAAAGCTCGCA
CAGATCATCTCACAGACATCAGACCTTGGCAAAGGAGCATCCTGAACATCTCTACACACTGAGGCAACCC
TAGGGCCGCCACCATGCTGTGTTGTATCAGAAGAACAAAGCCTGTGGAGAAGAATGAGGAGGCTGACCAG
GAACTGCAGAGCACGGTACCGCGGGCCCGGGATCCACCGGCCGCCACCATGGTGAGCAAGGGCGAGGAGC
TGTTCACCGGGGTGGTGCCCATCCTGGTCGAGCTGGACGGCGACGTAAACGGCCACAAGTTCAGCGTGTC
CGGCGAGGGCGAGGGCGATGCCACCTACGGCAAGCTGACCCTGAAGTTCATCTGCACCACCGGCAAGCTG
CCCGTGCCCTGGCCCACCCTCGTGACCACCCTGACCTGGGGCGTGCAGTGCTTCAGCCGCTACCCCGACC
ACATGAAGCAGCACGACTTCTTCAAGTCCGCCATGCCCGAAGGCTACGTCCAGGAGCGCACCATCTTCTT
CAAGGACGACGGCAACTACAAGACCCGCGCCGAGGTGAAGTTCGAGGGCGACACCCTGGTGAACCGCATC
GAGCTGAAGGGCATCGACTTCAAGGAGGACGGCAACATCCTGGGGCACAAGCTGGAGTACAACTACATCA
GCCACAACGTCTATATCACCGCCGACAAGCAGAAGAACGGCATCAAGGCCAACTTCAAGATCCGCCACAA
CATCGAGGACGGCAGCGTGCAGCTCGCCGACCACTACCAGCAGAACACCCCCATCGGCGACGGCCCCGTG
CTGCTGCCCGACAACCACTACCTGAGCACCCAGTCCGCCCTGAGCAAAGACCCCAACGAGAAGCTCGATC
ACATGGTCCTGCTGGAGTTCGTGACCGCCGCCGGGATCACTCTCGGCATGGACGAGCTGTACAAGTAAAG
CGGCCGCGACTCTAGATCATAATCAGCCATACCACATTTGTAGAGGTTTTACTTGCTTTAAAAAACCTCC
CACACCTCCCCCTGAACCTGAAACATAAAATGAATGCAATTGTTGTTGTTATCGAATTCTGCAGGAATTG
GGTGGCATCCCTGTGACCCCTCCCCAGTGCCTCTCCTGGCCCTGGAAGTTGCCACTCCAGTGCCCACCAG
CCTTGTCCTAATAAAATTAAGTTGCATCATTTTGTCTGACTAGGTGTCCTTCTATAATATTATGGGGTGG
AGGGGGGTGGTATGGAGCAAGGGGCAAGTTGGGAAGACAACCTGTAGGGCACGAGGGGGGGCCCGAAACC
CGCTGATCAGCCTCGACTGTGCCTTCTAGTTGCCAGCCATCTGTTGTTTGCCCCTCCCCCGTGCCTTCCT
TGACCCTGGAAGGTGCCACTCCCACTGTCCTTTCCTAATAAAATGAGGAAATTGCATCGCATTGTCTGAG
TAGGTGTCATTCTATTCTGGGGGGTGGGGTGGGGCAGGACAGCAAGGGGGAGGATTGGGAAGACAATAGC
AAGGCATGCTGGGGATGCGGTGGGCTCTATGGACGCGTGATCTGCGAAGATACGGCCACGGGTGCTCTTG
ATCCTGTGGCTGATTTTGGACTGTGCTGCTCGCAGCTGCTGATGAATCACATACTTCCTCCATTTTCTTC
CACTGATTGACTGTTATAATTTCCCTAATTTCCAGGTCAAGGTGCTGTGCATTGTGGTAATAGATGTGAC
ATGACGTCACTTCCAAAGGACCAATGAACATGTCTGACCAATTTCATATAATGTGAAAACGATTTTCATA
GGCAGAATAAATAACATTTAAATTAAACTGGGCATCAGCGCAATTCAATTGGTTTGGTAATAGCAAGGGA
AAATAGAATGAAGTGATCTCCAAAAAATAAGTACTTTTTGACTGTAAATAAAATTGTAAGGAGTAAAAAG
TACTTTTTTTTCTAAAAAAATGTAATTAAGTAAAAGTAAAAGTATTGATTTTTAATTGTACTCAAGTAAA
GTAAAAATCCCCAAAAATAATACTTAAGTACAGTAATCAAGTAAAATTACTCAAGTACTTTACACCTCTG
GTTCTTGAGGTACCTCTTCCGCTTCCTCGCTCACTGACTCGCTGCGCTCGGTCGTTCGGCTGCGGCGAGC
GGTATCAGCTCACTCAAAGGCGGTAATACGGTTATCCACAGAATCAGGGGATAACGCAGGAAAGAACATG
TGAGCAAAAGGCCAGCAAAAGGCCAGGAACCGTAAAAAGGCCGCGTTGCTGGCGTTTTTCCATAGGCTCC
GCCCCCCTGACGAGCATCACAAAAATCGACGCTCAAGTCAGAGGTGGCGAAACCCGACAGGACTATAAAG
ATACCAGGCGTTTCCCCCTGGAAGCTCCCTCGTGCGCTCTCCTGTTCCGACCCTGCCGCTTACCGGATAC
CTGTCCGCCTTTCTCCCTTCGGGAAGCGTGGCGCTTTCTCATAGCTCACGCTGTAGGTATCTCAGTTCGG
TGTAGGTCGTTCGCTCCAAGCTGGGCTGTGTGCACGAACCCCCCGTTCAGCCCGACCGCTGCGCCTTATC
CGGTAACTATCGTCTTGAGTCCAACCCGGTAAGACACGACTTATCGCCACTGGCAGCAGCCACTGGTAAC
AGGATTAGCAGAGCGAGGTATGTAGGCGGTGCTACAGAGTTCTTGAAGTGGTGGCCTAACTACGGCTACA
CTAGAAGAACAGTATTTGGTATCTGCGCTCTGCTGAAGCCAGTTACCTTCGGAAAAAGAGTTGGTAGCTC
TTGATCCGGCAAACAAACCACCGCTGGTAGCGGTGGTTTTTTTGTTTGCAAGCAGCAGATTACGCGCAGA
AAAAAAGGATCTCAAGAAGATCCTTTGATCTTTTCTACGGGGTCTGACGCTCAGTGGAACGAAAACTCAC
GTTAAGGGATTTTGGTCATGAGATTATCAAAAAGGATCTTCACCTAGATCCTTTTAAATTAAAAATGAAG
TTTTAAATCAATCTAAAGTATATATGAGTAAACTTGGTCTGACAGTTACCAATGCTTAATCAGTGAGGCA
CCTATCTCAGCGATCTGTCTATTTCGTTCATCCATAGTTGCCTGACTCCCCGTCGTGTAGATAACTACGA
TACGGGAGGGCTTACCATCTGGCCCCAGTGCTGCAATGATACCGCGAGACCCACGCTCACCGGCTCCAGA
TTTATCAGCAATAAACCAGCCAGCCGGAAGGGCCGAGCGCAGAAGTGGTCCTGCAACTTTATCCGCCTCC
ATCCAGTCTATTAATTGTTGCCGGGAAGCTAGAGTAAGTAGTTCGCCAGTTAATAGTTTGCGCAACGTTG
TTGCCATTGCTACAGGCATCGTGGTGTCACGCTCGTCGTTTGGTATGGCTTCATTCAGCTCCGGTTCCCA
ACGATCAAGGCGAGTTACATGATCCCCCATGTTGTGCAAAAAAGCGGTTAGCTCCTTCGGTCCTCCGATC
GTTGTCAGAAGTAAGTTGGCCGCAGTGTTATCACTCATGGTTATGGCAGCACTGCATAATTCTCTTACTG
TCATGCCATCCGTAAGATGCTTTTCTGTGACTGGTGAGTACTCAACCAAGTCATTCTGAGAATAGTGTAT
GCGGCGACCGAGTTGCTCTTGCCCGGCGTCAATACGGGATAATACCGCGCCACATAGCAGAACTTTAAAA
GTGCTCATCATTGGAAAACGTTCTTCGGGGCGAAAACTCTCAAGGATCTTACCGCTGTTGAGATCCAGTT
CGATGTAACCCACTCGTGCACCCAACTGATCTTCAGCATCTTTTACTTTCACCAGCGTTTCTGGGTGAGC
AAAAACAGGAAGGCAAAATGCCGCAAAAAAGGGAATAAGGGCGACACGGAAATGTTGAATACTCATACTC
TTCCTTTTTCAATATTATTGAAGCATTTATCAGGGTTATTGTCTCATGAGCGGATACATATTTGAATGTA
TTTAGAAAAATAAACAAATAGGGGTTCCGCGCACATTTCCCCGAGGTACCGATC
